Addgene plasmid #47765: pDR-AmTrac1;2
Purpose: expresses AmTrac1;2 in yeast
Depositing lab: Wolf Frommer. Depositing organization: Carnegie Institution for Science. Publication: Fluorescent sensors reporting the activity of ammonium transceptors in live cells. De Michele R, Ast C, Loque D, Ho CH, Andrade SL, Lanquar V, Grossmann G, Gehne S, Kumke MU, Frommer WB. eLife. 2013 Jul 2;2:e00800. 10.7554/eLife.00800 PubMed 23840931.
Backbone
  Vector backbone: pDR GW
  Backbone size w/o insert (bp): 6000
  Total vector size (bp): 8200
  Vector type: Yeast Expression
  Selectable markers: URA3
Growth in bacteria
  Bacterial resistance: Ampicillin, 100 μg/mL
  Growth temperature: 37°C
  Growth strain: Top10
  Copy number: High Copy
Gene/Insert
  Gene/Insert name: AmTrac1;2
  Species: A. thaliana (mustard weed), Synthetic
  Insert size (bp): 2280
  Promoter: PMA
  Tag / fusion protein: mcpGFP
  Cloning method: Gateway Cloning
  Sequencing primers: 5′ aacaatcgttaataattaattaattgg; 3′ gaagtgtcaacaacgtatctacc
Terms and licenses: Academic/Nonprofit Terms; Industry Terms: Not Available to Industry
How to cite: pDR-AmTrac1;2 was a gift from Wolf Frommer (Addgene plasmid # 47765 ; http://n2t.net/addgene:47765 ; RRID:Addgene_47765)
