[The description below was written by a language model from this plasmid's Addgene catalogue record.]
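Description:
pDR-AmTrac1;2 is a yeast expression plasmid of about 8.2 kb, built on the Gateway-compatible pDR GW backbone (roughly 6 kb without insert). It is a shuttle vector: in E. coli it is maintained at high copy under ampicillin selection, and in yeast it is selected through the URA3 auxotrophic marker, which complements uracil auxotrophy in ura3 host strains. The record does not list the replication origins or a transcription terminator, and no feature table is available to confirm the remaining backbone elements.

The payload is a 2.28 kb insert, AmTrac1;2, introduced by Gateway recombination and expressed from the PMA promoter, which in pDR-type vectors generally refers to the strong promoter of the yeast plasma membrane H+-ATPase gene. The insert is annotated as part Arabidopsis thaliana and part synthetic, and it carries mcpGFP as the fusion partner. The name and the associated work on fluorescent sensors of ammonium transceptor activity suggest a chimera in which a circularly permuted GFP is combined with an Arabidopsis ammonium transporter, presumably the AMT1;2 isoform. In such a design, conformational changes during transport would be reported as changes in fluorescence. The exact position of the fluorescent protein within the transporter, and any linkers used, are not stated in the record.

The stated purpose is expression of AmTrac1;2 in yeast, where the sensor can be used to monitor ammonium transporter activity in living cells by fluorescence readout.
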