>Addgene plasmid #47765 | pDR-AmTrac1;2 | depositor partial sequence | sequence record 68728 | AmTrac1;2
ATGGACACCGCAACCACCACATGCTCTGCCGTAGATCTATCTGCCCTCCTATCCTCTTCTTCTAACTCAA
CATCTTCCCTCGCCGCGGCAACCTTTTTATGTTCCCAAATTTCAAACATCTCCAACAAACTCTCCGACAC
AACTTATGCCGTCGACAACACGTATCTCCTCTTCTCCGCCTACCTTGTCTTTGCCATGCAGCTCGGTTTC
GCTATGCTTTGTGCTGGATCAGTCCGAGCCAAGAACACTATGAACATCATGCTTACCAATGTCCTTGATG
CTGCCGCTGGAGCCATCTCTTACTACCTCTTCGGATTCGCATTCGCCTTTGGTACACCTTCCAACGGATT
CATCGGTCGCCACCATAGCTTCTTCGCTTTAAGCTCTTACCCTGAACGCCCCGGCTCCGACTTCAGCTTT
TTCCTCTACCAATGGGCTTTTGCCATAGCCGCGGCCGGAATCACTAGCGGTTCCATCGCCGAGCGAACGC
AATTCGTTGCTTACCTTATCTACTCTACTTTCTTGACCGGTTTTGTTTACCCGACAGTCTCGCACTGGTT
CTGGTCAAGTGATGGATGGGCTAGCGCGTCCCGGTCTGACAACAATCTCTTGTTTGGCTCAGGTGCTATT
GATTTCGCAGGTTCAGGAGTTGTTCACATGGTAGGTGGAATTGCCGGTTTATGTGGAGCGTTAGTTGAAG
GACCAAGAATAGGTAGATTTGACCGGTTGTCCAACGTCTATATCAAGGCCGACAAGCAGAAGAACGGCAT
CAAGGCGAACTTCAAGATCCGCCACAACATCGAGGACGGCGGCGTGCAGCTCGCCTACCACTACCAGCAG
AACACCCCCATCGGCGACGGCCCCGTGCTGCTGCCCGACAACCACTACCTGAGCGTCCAGTCCAAGCTGA
GCAAAGACCCCAACGAGAAGCGCGATCACATGGTCCTGCTGGAGTTCGTGACCGCCGCCGGGATCACTCT
CGGCATGGACGAGCTGTACAAGGGTGGTACCGGTGGATCTATGGTGAGCAAGGGCGAGGAGCTGTTCACC
GGGGTGGTGCCCATCCTGGTCGAGCTGGACGGCGACGTAAACGGCCACAAGTTCAGCGTGTCCGGCGAGG
GCGAGGGCGATGCCACCTACGGCAAGCTGACCCTGAAGTTCATCTGCACCACCGGCAAGCTGCCCGTGCC
CTGGCCCACCCTCGTGACCACCCTGACCTACGGCGTGCAGTGCTTCAGCCGCTACCCCGACCACATGAAG
CAGCACGACTTCTTCAAGTCCGCCATGCCCGAAGGCTACATCCAGGAGCGCACCATCTTCTTCAAGGACG
ACGGCAACTACAAGACCCGCGCCGAGGTGAAGTTCGAGGGCGACACCCTGGTGAACCGCATCGAGCTGAA
GGGCATCGACTTCAAGGAGGACGGCAACATCCTGGGGCACAAGCTGGAGTACAACTTTAATTCAGGCCGG
TCCGTGGCTTTACGTGGTCACAGTGCATCCCTTGTCGTGCTTGGTACCTTCTTGTTGTGGTTTGGATGGT
ATGGGTTTAACCCTGGTTCCTTTTTAACCATTCTTAAAGGCTACGACAAGTCTCGGCCATATTATGGTCA
ATGGAGCGCTGTAGGTCGCACCGCGGTCACCACAACGCTTTCTGGCTGCACCGCTGCGTTGACTACTCTA
TTCAGTAAACGGCTTTTAGCAGGTCATTGGAACGTTATTGACGTATGCAACGGACTTCTAGGCGGCTTTG
CAGCTATAACCTCCGGATGTGCCGTGGTGGAGCCGTGGGCTGCTATAGTATGTGGCTTTGTGGCATCATG
GGTTTTAATCGGATTTAACTTGCTTGCCAAGAAACTTAAATATGATGACCCACTCGAGGCTGCTCAGCTC
CACGGTGGATGTGGAGCATGGGGATTAATCTTTACCGGGCTGTTCGCAAGGAAAGAATACGTTAACGAGA
TTTACTCCGGTGATAGGCCTTACGGACTGTTCATGGGCGGGGGAGGAAAACTGCTCGCCGCGCAGATCGT
TCAGATTATTGTGATCGTTGGGTGGGTGACGGTAACTATGGGACCGTTGTTTTATGGGTTACATAAGATG
AATCTTTTGAGGATATCAGCAGAAGATGAGATGGCAGGAATGGACATGACACGTCATGGAGGATTTGCTT
ACGCATACAATGACGAAGACGACGTGTCGACTAAACCATGGGGTCATTTCGCTGGAAGAGTGGAGCCTAC
AAGCCGGAGCTCGACTCCTACACCGACCTTGACTGTTTGA
