>Addgene plasmid #47765 | pDR-AmTrac1;2 | addgene partial sequence | sequence record 70986 | EGFP-N 5'-CGTCGCCGTCCAGCTCGACCAG-3'
GCTCCTCGCCCTTGCTCACCATAGATCCACCGGTACCACCCTTGTACAGCTCGTCCATGCCGAGAGTGAT
CCCGGCGGCGGTCACGAACTCCAGCAGGACCATGTGATCGCGCTTCTCGTTGGGGTCTTTGCTCAGCTTG
GACTGGACGCTCAGGTAGTGGTTGTCGGGCAGCAGCACGGGGCCGTCGCCGATGGGGGTGTTCTGCTGGT
AGTGGTAGGCGAGCTGCACGCCGCCGTCCTCGATGTTGTGGCGGATCTTGAAGTTCGCCTTGATGCCGTT
CTTCTGCTTGTCGGCCTTGATATAGACGTTGGACAACCGGTCAAATCTACCTATTCTTGGTCCTTCAACT
AACGCTCCACATAAACCGGCAATTCCACCTACCATGTGAACAACTCCTGAACCTGCGAAATCAATAGCAC
CTGAGCCAAACAAGAGATTGTTGTCAGACCGGGACGCGCTAGCCCATCCATCACTTGACCAGAACCAGTG
CGAGACTGTCGGGTAAACAAAACCGGTCAAGAAAGTAGAGTAGATAAGGTAAGCAACGAATTGCGTTCGC
TCGGCGATGGAACCGCTAGTGATTCCGGCCGCGGCTATGGCAAAAGCCCATTGGTAGAGGAAAAAGCTGA
AGTCGGAGCCGGGGCGTTCAGGGTAAGAGCTTAAAGCGAAGAAGCTATGGTGGCGACCGATGAATCCGTT
GGAAGGTGTACCAAAGGCGAATGCGAATCCGAAGAGGTAGTAAGAGATGGCTCCAGCGGCAGCATCAAGG
ACATTGGTAAGCATGATGTTCATAGTGTTCTTGGCTCGGACTGATCCAGCACAAAGCATAGCGAAACCGA
GCTGCATGGCAAAGACAAGGTAGGCGGAGAAGAGGAGATACGT
